>Addgene plasmid #208404 | pUb FLAG-Mts H241A | addgene full sequence | sequence record 416756 | Addgene NGS Result
CTCGCTCACTGACTCGCTGCGCTCGGTCGTTCGGCTGCGGCGAGCGGTATCAGCTCACTCAAAGGCGGTA
ATACGGTTATCCACAGAATCAGGGGATAACGCAGGAAAGAACATGTGAGCAAAAGGCCAGCAAAAGGCCA
GGAACCGTAAAAAGGCCGCGTTGCTGGCGTTTTTCCATAGGCTCCGCCCCCCTGACGAGCATCACAAAAA
TCGACGCTCAAGTCAGAGGTGGCGAAACCCGACAGGACTATAAAGATACCAGGCGTTTCCCCCTGGAAGC
TCCCTCGTGCGCTCTCCTGTTCCGACCCTGCCGCTTACCGGATACCTGTCCGCCTTTCTCCCTTCGGGAA
GCGTGGCGCTTTCTCATAGCTCACGCTGTAGGTATCTCAGTTCGGTGTAGGTCGTTCGCTCCAAGCTGGG
CTGTGTGCACGAACCCCCCGTTCAGCCCGACCGCTGCGCCTTATCCGGTAACTATCGTCTTGAGTCCAAC
CCGGTAAGACACGACTTATCGCCACTGGCAGCAGCCACTGGTAACAGGATTAGCAGAGCGAGGTATGTAG
GCGGTGCTACAGAGTTCTTGAAGTGGTGGCCTAACTACGGCTACACTAGAAGAACAGTATTTGGTATCTG
CGCTCTGCTGAAGCCAGTTACCTTCGGAAAAAGAGTTGGTAGCTCTTGATCCGGCAAACAAACCACCGCT
GGTAGCGGTGGTTTTTTTGTTTGCAAGCAGCAGATTACGCGCAGAAAAAAAGGATCTCAAGAAGATCCTT
TGATCTTTTCTACGGGGTCTGACGCTCAGTGGAACGAAAACTCACGTTAAGGGATTTTGGTCATGAGATT
ATCAAAAAGGATCTTCACCTAGATCCTTTTAAATTAAAAATGAAGTTTTAAATCAATCTAAAGTATATAT
GAGTAAACTTGGTCTGACAGTTACCAATGCTTAATCAGTGAGGCACCTATCTCAGCGATCTGTCTATTTC
GTTCATCCATAGTTGCCTGACTCCCCGTCGTGTAGATAACTACGATACGGGAGGGCTTACCATCTGGCCC
CAGTGCTGCAATGATACCGCGAGACCCACGCTCACCGGCTCCAGATTTATCAGCAATAAACCAGCCAGCC
GGAAGGGCCGAGCGCAGAAGTGGTCCTGCAACTTTATCCGCCTCCATCCAGTCTATTAATTGTTGCCGGG
AAGCTAGAGTAAGTAGTTCGCCAGTTAATAGTTTGCGCAACGTTGTTGCCATTGCTACAGGCATCGTGGT
GTCACGCTCGTCGTTTGGTATGGCTTCATTCAGCTCCGGTTCCCAACGATCAAGGCGAGTTACATGATCC
CCCATGTTGTGCAAAAAAGCGGTTAGCTCCTTCGGTCCTCCGATCGTTGTCAGAAGTAAGTTGGCCGCAG
TGTTATCACTCATGGTTATGGCAGCACTGCATAATTCTCTTACTGTCATGCCATCCGTAAGATGCTTTTC
TGTGACTGGTGAGTACTCAACCAAGTCATTCTGAGAATAGTGTATGCGGCGACCGAGTTGCTCTTGCCCG
GCGTCAATACGGGATAATACCGCGCCACATAGCAGAACTTTAAAAGTGCTCATCATTGGAAAACGTTCTT
CGGGGCGAAAACTCTCAAGGATCTTACCGCTGTTGAGATCCAGTTCGATGTAACCCACTCGTGCACCCAA
CTGATCTTCAGCATCTTTTACTTTCACCAGCGTTTCTGGGTGAGCAAAAACAGGAAGGCAAAATGCCGCA
AAAAAGGGAATAAGGGCGACACGGAAATGTTGAATACTCATACTCTTCCTTTTTCAATATTATTGAAGCA
TTTATCAGGGTTATTGTCTCATGAGCGGATACATATTTGAATGTATTTAGAAAAATAAACAAATAGGGGT
TCCGCGCACATTTCCCCGAAAAGTGCCACCTGACGTCTAAGAAACCATTATTATCATGACATTAACCTAT
AAAAATAGGCGTATCACGAGGCCCTTTCGTCTCGCGCGTTTCGGTGATGACGGTGAAAACCTCTGACACA
TGCAGCTCCCGGAGACGGTCACAGCTTGTCTGTAAGCGGATGCCGGGAGCAGACAAGCCCGTCAGGGCGC
GTCAGCGGGTGTTGGCGGGTGTCGGGGCTGGCTTAACTATGCGGCATCAGAGCAGATTGTACTGAGAGTG
CACCATATGGCTCACATGGGCCCATATGGCTCACATGTTCTTTCCTGCGTTATCCCCTGATTCTGTGGAT
AACCGTATTACCGCCTTTGAGTGAGCATCGATCCCACGCGCTTGAAAGGAGTGTGTAAATGGACAATGTT
GTTACAATAAAAGTTGAAATTATTTTATAAAATTTATTAAAAACATATTTAAACATAACATATTGTATTA
AAACATGACAATACAAACTAAGATTTAGTCAGATAAACTCAATGGTGATGGTGATGATGACCGGTACGCG
TAGAATCGAGACCGAGGAGAGGGTTAGGGATAGGCTTACCTTCGAACCGCGGGCCCTCTAGATTAAAGGA
AATAATCGGGTGTTCTTCGCGTAACATGAGGCTCCCCGCGCCTGGGTGCTGGGTCAAATTGTAGGAATGA
AAATTTAAGTGAATCATCCAGTTCCATAAGAGCCGCTTGGTTGCCACAGCGGTAGCAATAGTTTGGCGCT
GAGAATATTGTGACCACATTGCGATCGTGACACCAGTTGTAGCCCTCCATCACCAGCTGAGCGGCGCGCG
ACACCAGTGTCAGGCCGTTTGTGTTGTTAAAGGTTTCCGAAATATCCTGGCCAAAGGTGTAACCGGCGCC
ACGAGGCGAGATTCCCCAGCCACCCCTGTCATCGGGATCGGACCAGAGCAGATCGCACATGGGACCCTCG
TGCGGAACCTCCTGCAAGCGATCGAGGGCCCGAATGTGATCCAGACTGTCGATCGAGGGACTGAGGCCTC
CGTGCAGGCAGAAGATCTGCCCGTCGACGAGTGCCGTCAGTGGCAAGTAGTCGAACAGATCCGTGAAGTA
CTTCCAAACGTTGGCATTGCCATACTTGCGCAGGCACTCGTCGTAGAAGCCGTACACCTGTGTGATCTGG
CGCGACTCGTGGTTACCGCGCAGGATGGTGATGCGCTCGCGATAGCGAACCTTCAGGGCCACCAGAAGGG
TCACGGTCTCCACGGAGTAGTATCCACGGTCCACGTAGTCGCCCATGAACAGGTAGTTGGTGTCCGGAGA
CTTGCCGCCTATCCGGAAGAGCTCCATGAGGTCGTGAAACTGACCGTGGACATCTCCGCACACTGTCACC
GGGCATTTTACCTCCTGCACATTGGACTCCTTGGAGAGAATCTCCTTGGCCTTGTCGCAGAGGGTGCGAA
CTTGTGTCTCTGTCAACTGATTGCATTCGTTCAACTGCTCAATCCATTGATCAAGATCTTTTGTTGTTGC
TTTATCCTCGACTAGTGGATCCTTGTCATCGTCATCCTTGTAATCGATATCATGATCTTTATAATCACCG
TCATGGTCTTTGTAGTCCATAAGCTTCCTCTAGCTAGAGTCGACCTGCAGTTTGGATTATTCTGCGGGCA
GAAAATAGAGATGTGGAAAATTAGTACGAAATCAAATGAGTTTCGTTGAAATTACAAAACTATTGAAACT
AACTTCCTGGCTGGGGAATAAAAATGGGAAACTTATTTATCGACGCCAACTTTGTTGAGAAACCCCTATT
AACCCTCTACGAATATTGGAACAAAGGAAAGCGAAGAAACAGGGAACAAAGGGTAGTTGAGAAACCTTTG
TTCCGTTGCTTCGTCATCGTTTTCGTGTTGCGAGTGTGTGCATGTATATATACACAGCTGAAATGCATGC
ATACACATTATTTTGTGTGTATATGGTGACGTCACAACTACAAGCAATAAGAAATTTTCAGACGTGGCTT
TGTTTAAGCAACCTACTCTATTTCAGCTAAAAATAAGTGGATTTCGTTGGTAAAATACTTCAATTAACTA
AACAACTAACTAATAACATGCACACAAATGCTCGATCGAGTGCGTTCGTGATTTCTCGAATTTTCAAATG
CGTCACTGCGAATTTCACAATTTGCCAATAAATCTTGGCGAAAATCAACACGCAAGTTTTATTTATAGAT
TTGTTTGCGTTTTGATGCCAATTCATTGGGAAAACAAGATGCGTGGCTGCCAATTTCTTATTTTGTAATT
ACGTAGAGCGTTGAATAAAAAAAAATGGCCGAACAAAGACCTTGAAATGCAGTTTTTCTTGAAATTACTC
AACGTCTTGTTGCTCTTATTACTAATTGGTAACAGCGAGTTAAAAACTTACGTTTCTTGTGACTTTCGAG
AATGTTCTTTTAATTGTACTTTAATCACCAACAATTAAGTATAAATTTTTCGCTGATTGCGCTTTACTTT
CTACTTGTACTTGCTGCTGCAAATGTCAATTGGTTTTGAAGGCGACCGTTCGCGAACGCTGTTTATATAC
CTTCGGTGTCCGTTGAAAATCACTAAAAAATACCGTAGTGTTCGTAACACTTTAGTACAGAGAAAAAAAA
TTGTGCCGAAATGTTTTTGATACGTACGAATACCTTGTATTAAAATTTTTTATGATTTCTGTGTATCACT
TTTTTTTTGTGTTTTTCGTTTAAACTCACCACAGTACAAAACAATAAAATATTTTTAAGACAATTTCAAA
TTGAGACCTTTCTCGTACTGACTTGACCGGCTGAATGAGGATTTCTACCTAGACGACCTACTTCTTACCA
TGACATTGAATGCAATGCCACCTTTGATCTAAACTTACAAAAGTCCAAGGCTTGTTAGGATTGGTGTTTT
GGAATTTAAGACCCTTGTTAGTTTGCTTTTGAAATAGCACTGTCTTCTCTACCGGCTATAATTTTGAAAC
TCGCAGCTTGACTGGAAATTTAAAAAGTAATTCTGTGTAGGTAAAGGGTGTTTTAAAAGTGTGATGTGTT
GAGCGTTGCGGCAACGACTGCTATTTATGTATATATTTTCAAAACTTATTGTTTTTGAAGTGTTTTAAAT
GGAGCTATCTGGCAACGCTGCGCATAATCTTACACAAGCTAGCTTTTCTTAATCCATTTTTAAGTGAAAT
TTGTTTATACTCTTTCGGCAAATAATTGTTAAATCGCTTTAAGTGGGCTTACATCTGGATAAGTAATGAA
AACCTGCATATTATAATATTAAAACATATAATCCACTGTGCTTTCCCCGTGTGTGGCCATATACCTAAAA
AAGTTTATTTTCGCAGAGCCCCGCACGGTCACACTACGGTTCGGCGATTTTCGATTTTGGACAGTACTGA
TTGCAAGCGCACCGAAAGCAAAATGGAGCTGGAGATTTTGAACGCGAAGAACAGCAAGCCGTACGGCAAG
GTGAAGGTGCCCTCCGGCGCCACGCCCATCGGCGATCTGCGCGCCCTAATTCACAAGACCCTGAAGCAGA
CCCCACACGCGAATCGCCAGTCGCTTCGTCTGGAACTGAAGGGCAAAAGCCTGAAAGATACGGACACATT
GGAATCTCTGTCGCTGCGTTCCGGCGACAAAGCTTGGCGTAATCATGGTCATAGCTGTTTCCTGTGTGAA
ATTGTTATCCGCTCACAATTCCACACAACATACGAGCCGGAAGCATAAAGTGTAAAGCCTGGGGTGCCTA
ATGAGTGAGCTAACTCACATTAATTGCGTTGCGCTCACTGCCCGCTTTCCAGTCGGGAAACCTGTCGTGC
CAGCTGCATTAATGAATCGGCCAACGCGCGGGGAGAGGCGGTTTGCGTATTGGGCGCTCTTCCGCTTC
Features (pLannotate 1.2.2; 15 found; start..end, strand, type, name):
    172..760     -  rep_origin     ori: high-copy-number ColE1/pMB1/pBR322/pUC origin of replication
    931..1791    -  CDS            AmpR: β-lactamase; bla; confers resistance to ampicillin, carbenicillin, and related antibiotics
   1792..1896    -  promoter       AmpR promoter: bla
   1991..2026    +  CDS            rop (fragment): Rop protein, which maintains plasmids at low copy number; rop
   2128..2179    +  misc_feature   bom (fragment): basis of mobility region from pBR322
   2199..2266    +  rep_origin     RSF ori (fragment): Plasmids containing the RSF 1030 origin of replication can be propagated in E. coli cells that contain additional plasmids with compatible origins.
   2275..2404    -  polyA_signal   OpIE-2 poly(A) signal: immediate-early gene 2 from the Orgyia pseudotsugata multicapsid nucleopolyhedrovirus; baculovirus polyadenylation signal
   2449..2490    -  CDS            V5 tag: epitope tag from simian virus 5
   2516..3439    -  CDS            mts: PP2A_DROME - Also known as PP2A, Pp2A-28D. Experimental evidence at protein level: Swiss-Prot protein existence level 1. From Drosophila melanogaster (Fruit fly).
   3452..3517    -  CDS            3xFLAG: three tandem FLAG® epitope tags, followed by an enterokinase cleavage site
   3534..3550    +  misc_feature   MCS (fragment): pUC18/19 multiple cloning site
   5602..5618    -  protein_bind   lac operator: The lac repressor binds to the lac operator to inhibit transcription in E. coli. This inhibition can be relieved by adding lactose or isopropyl-β-D-thiogalactopyranoside (IPTG). lac repressor encoded by lacI
   5626..5656    -  promoter       lac promoter: promoter for the E. coli lac operon
   5671..5692    -  protein_bind   CAP binding site: CAP binding activates transcription in the presence of cAMP. E. coli catabolite activator protein
   5705..5797    -  CDS            lacI (fragment): lac repressor; lacI; The lac repressor binds to the lac operator to inhibit transcription in E. coli. This inhibition can be relieved by adding lactose or isopropyl-β-D-thiogalactopyranoside (IPTG).
