[The description below was written by a language model from this plasmid's Addgene catalogue record and pLannotate feature annotations shown in this document.]
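Description:
pUb FLAG-Mts H241A is an insect-cell expression plasmid built on the pUb 3xFLAG MCS backbone. It produces an N-terminally 3xFLAG-tagged form of Drosophila melanogaster microtubule star (mts), the catalytic subunit of protein phosphatase 2A, carrying an H241A substitution. It is propagated in E. coli through a high-copy ColE1/pUC-type origin and selected with ampicillin via the β-lactamase gene and its native promoter. The catalogue lists the size as 5,753 bp, while the sequenced record is 5,808 nt. No selectable marker for insect cells is annotated, which suggests use by transient transfection or co-selection with another plasmid.

The mts coding sequence was inserted between BamHI and XbaI sites, directly downstream of the backbone-encoded 3xFLAG tag. Expression is driven by the Ubi-p63e (ubiquitin) promoter, which the catalogue names. This promoter is not annotated in the feature table, but it presumably lies in the roughly 2 kb unannotated stretch upstream of the FLAG tag. Transcripts are terminated by the baculovirus OpIE-2 polyadenylation signal. A V5 epitope sequence is annotated between the insert and the poly(A) signal. The record lists only the FLAG tag, so the V5 sequence is probably a vector remnant, and the record does not show whether it is translated in frame with mts. The remaining annotations (lac promoter/operator, CAP site, and lacI, rop, bom and RSF ori fragments) are cloning-vector leftovers with no role in the expression cassette.

The record does not state the functional effect of H241A. The associated publication concerns the Integrator phosphatase module and premature transcription termination, so the construct fits use as a point-mutant comparison with wild-type Mts in Drosophila cells, with the FLAG tag enabling detection or immunoprecipitation.
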