Addgene plasmid #208404: pUb FLAG-Mts H241A
Purpose: Expresses FLAG-tagged Drosophila mts protein with H241A mutation
Depositing lab: Jeremy Wilusz. Depositing organization: Baylor College of Medicine. Publication: IntS6 and the Integrator phosphatase module tune the efficiency of select premature transcription termination events. Fujiwara R, Zhai SN, Liang D, Shah AP, Tracey M, Ma XK, Fields CJ, Mendoza-Figueroa MS, Meline MC, Tatomer DC, Yang L, Wilusz JE. Mol Cell. 2023 Nov 14:S1097-2765(23)00902-4. doi: 10.1016/j.molcel.2023.10.035. PubMed 37995689.
Backbone
  Vector backbone: pUb 3xFLAG MCS
  Total vector size (bp): 5753
  Vector type: Insect Expression
Growth in bacteria
  Bacterial resistance: Ampicillin, 100 μg/mL
  Growth temperature: 37°C
  Growth strain: DH5alpha
  Copy number: Unknown
Gene/Insert
  Gene/Insert name: microtubule star
  Species: D. melanogaster (fly)
  Mutation: H241A
  Entrez Gene: mts (a.k.a. Dmel_CG7109, 5559, CG7109, DmPp2A-28D, Dmel\CG7109, ER2-6, MTS, MTS/PP2A, Mts, PP2, PP2A, PP2A 28D, PP2A C, PP2A-C, PP2A/MTS, PP2AC, PP2A[C], PP2A[[C]], PP2Ac, PP2a, PP2a 28D, Pp2A, Pp2A-28D, dPP2A, dPP2A-C, l(2)02496, l(2)s5286, pp2A)
  Promoter: Ubi-p63e
  Tag / fusion protein: 3xFLAG (N terminal on backbone)
  Cloning method: Restriction Enzyme; 5′ cloning site BamHI (not destroyed); 3′ cloning site XbaI (not destroyed)
  Sequencing primers: 5′ CAAAGTTGGCGTCGATAAATAAGTTTCC
Terms and licenses: Academic/Nonprofit Terms; Industry Terms: Not Available to Industry
How to cite: pUb FLAG-Mts H241A was a gift from Jeremy Wilusz (Addgene plasmid # 208404 ; http://n2t.net/addgene:208404 ; RRID:Addgene_208404)
